>Addgene plasmid #75862 | CIB4 gRNA (BRDN0001147449) | addgene full sequence | sequence record 184714 | Addgene Assembled Sequence
CCCGGGTGCAAAGATGGATAAAGTTTTAAACAGAGAGGAATCTTTGCAGCTAATGGACCTTCTAGGTCTT
GAAAGGAGTGGGAATTGGCTCCGGTGCCCGTCAGTGGGCAGAGCGCACATCGCCCACAGTCCCCGAGAAG
TTGGGGGGAGGGGTCGGCAATTGATCCGGTGCCTAGAGAAGGTGGCGCGGGGTAAACTGGGAAAGTGATG
TCGTGTACTGGCTCCGCCTTTTTCCCGAGGGTGGGGGAGAACCGTATATAAGTGCAGTAGTCGCCGTGAA
CGTTCTTTTTCGCAACGGGTTTGCCGCCAGAACACAGGTAAGTGCCGTGTGTGGTTCCCGCGGGCCTGGC
CTCTTTACGGGTTATGGCCCTTGCGTGCCTTGAATTACTTCCACCTGGCTGCAGTACGTGATTCTTGATC
CCGAGCTTCGGGTTGGAAGTGGGTGGGAGAGTTCGAGGCCTTGCGCTTAAGGAGCCCCTTCGCCTCGTGC
TTGAGTTGAGGCCTGGCCTGGGCGCTGGGGCCGCCGCGTGCGAATCTGGTGGCACCTTCGCGCCTGTCTC
GCTGCTTTCGATAAGTCTCTAGCCATTTAAAATTTTTGATGACCTGCTGCGACGCTTTTTTTCTGGCAAG
ATAGTCTTGTAAATGCGGGCCAAGATCTGCACACTGGTATTTCGGTTTTTGGGGCCGCGGGCGGCGACGG
GGCCCGTGCGTCCCAGCGCACATGTTCGGCGAGGCGGGGCCTGCGAGCGCGGCCACCGAGAATCGGACGG
GGGTAGTCTCAAGCTGGCCGGCCTGCTCTGGTGCCTGGCCTCGCGCCGCCGTGTATCGCCCCGCCCTGGG
CGGCAAGGCTGGCCCGGTCGGCACCAGTTGCGTGAGCGGAAAGATGGCCGCTTCCCGGCCCTGCTGCAGG
GAGCTCAAAATGGAGGACGCGGCGCTCGGGAGAGCGGGCGGGTGAGTCACCCACACAAAGGAAAAGGGCC
TTTCCGTCCTCAGCCGTCGCTTCATGTGACTCCACGGAGTACCGGGCGCCGTCCAGGCACCTCGATTAGT
TCTCGAGCTTTTGGAGTACGTCGTCTTTAGGTTGGGGGGAGGGGTTTTATGCGATGGAGTTTCCCCACAC
TGAGTGGGTGGAGACTGAAGTTAGGCCAGCTTGGCACTTGATGTAATTCTCCTTGGAATTTGCCCTTTTT
GAGTTTGGATCTTGGTTCATTCTCAAGCCTCAGACAGTGGTTCAAAGTTTTTTTCTTCCATTTCAGGTGT
CGTGACGTACGGCCACCATGACCGAGTACAAGCCCACGGTGCGCCTCGCCACCCGCGACGACGTCCCCAG
GGCCGTACGCACCCTCGCCGCCGCGTTCGCCGACTACCCCGCCACGCGCCACACCGTCGATCCGGACCGC
CACATCGAGCGGGTCACCGAGCTGCAAGAACTCTTCCTCACGCGCGTCGGGCTCGACATCGGCAAGGTGT
GGGTCGCGGACGACGGCGCCGCCGTGGCGGTCTGGACCACGCCGGAGAGCGTCGAAGCGGGGGCGGTGTT
CGCCGAGATCGGCCCGCGCATGGCCGAGTTGAGCGGTTCCCGGCTGGCCGCGCAGCAACAGATGGAAGGC
CTCCTGGCGCCGCACCGGCCCAAGGAGCCCGCGTGGTTCCTGGCCACCGTCGGAGTCTCGCCCGACCACC
AGGGCAAGGGTCTGGGCAGCGCCGTCGTGCTCCCCGGAGTGGAGGCGGCCGAGCGCGCCGGGGTGCCCGC
CTTCCTGGAGACCTCCGCGCCCCGCAACCTCCCCTTCTACGAGCGGCTCGGCTTCACCGTCACCGCCGAC
GTCGAGGTGCCCGAAGGACCGCGCACCTGGTGCATGACCCGCAAGCCCGGTGCCTGAACGCGTTAAGTCG
ACAATCAACCTCTGGATTACAAAATTTGTGAAAGATTGACTGGTATTCTTAACTATGTTGCTCCTTTTAC
GCTATGTGGATACGCTGCTTTAATGCCTTTGTATCATGCTATTGCTTCCCGTATGGCTTTCATTTTCTCC
TCCTTGTATAAATCCTGGTTGCTGTCTCTTTATGAGGAGTTGTGGCCCGTTGTCAGGCAACGTGGCGTGG
TGTGCACTGTGTTTGCTGACGCAACCCCCACTGGTTGGGGCATTGCCACCACCTGTCAGCTCCTTTCCGG
GACTTTCGCTTTCCCCCTCCCTATTGCCACGGCGGAACTCATCGCCGCCTGCCTTGCCCGCTGCTGGACA
GGGGCTCGGCTGTTGGGCACTGACAATTCCGTGGTGTTGTCGGGGAAATCATCGTCCTTTCCTTGGCTGC
TCGCCTGTGTTGCCACCTGGATTCTGCGCGGGACGTCCTTCTGCTACGTCCCTTCGGCCCTCAATCCAGC
GGACCTTCCTTCCCGCGGCCTGCTGCCGGCTCTGCGGCCTCTTCCGCGTCTTCGCCTTCGCCCTCAGACG
AGTCGGATCTCCCTTTGGGCCGCCTCCCCGCGTCGACTTTAAGACCAATGACTTACAAGGCAGCTGTAGA
TCTTAGCCACTTTTTAAAAGAAAAGGGGGGACTGGAAGGGCTAATTCACTCCCAACGAAGACAAGATCTG
CTTTTTGCTTGTACTGGGTCTCTCTGGTTAGACCAGATCTGAGCCTGGGAGCTCTCTGGCTAACTAGGGA
ACCCACTGCTTAAGCCTCAATAAAGCTTGCCTTGAGTGCTTCAAGTAGTGTGTGCCCGTCTGTTGTGTGA
CTCTGGTAACTAGAGATCCCTCAGACCCTTTTAGTCAGTGTGGAAAATCTCTAGCAGTACGTATAGTAGT
TCATGTCATCTTATTATTCAGTATTTATAACTTGCAAAGAAATGAATATCAGAGAGTGAGAGGAACTTGT
TTATTGCAGCTTATAATGGTTACAAATAAAGCAATAGCATCACAAATTTCACAAATAAAGCATTTTTTTC
ACTGCATTCTAGTTGTGGTTTGTCCAAACTCATCAATGTATCTTATCATGTCTGGCTCTAGCTATCCCGC
CCCTAACTCCGCCCATCCCGCCCCTAACTCCGCCCAGTTCCGCCCATTCTCCGCCCCATGGCTGACTAAT
TTTTTTTATTTATGCAGAGGCCGAGGCCGCCTCGGCCTCTGAGCTATTCCAGAAGTAGTGAGGAGGCTTT
TTTGGAGGCCTAGGGACGTACCCAATTCGCCCTATAGTGAGTCGTATTACGCGCGCTCACTGGCCGTCGT
TTTACAACGTCGTGACTGGGAAAACCCTGGCGTTACCCAACTTAATCGCCTTGCAGCACATCCCCCTTTC
GCCAGCTGGCGTAATAGCGAAGAGGCCCGCACCGATCGCCCTTCCCAACAGTTGCGCAGCCTGAATGGCG
AATGGG
[124 nt withheld, positions 3367-3490]
C
[91 nt withheld, positions 3492-3582]
A
[49 nt withheld, positions 3584-3632]
CCTTTGACGTTGGAGTCCACGTTCTTT
[37 nt withheld, positions 3660-3696]
ACCCTATCTCGGTCTATTCTTTTGATTTATAAGGGATTTTGCCGATTTCGGCCTATTGGTTAAAAAATGA
GCTGATTTAACAAAAATTTAACGCGAATTTTAACAAAATATTAACGCTTACAATTTAGGTGGCACTTTTC
GGGGAAATGTGCGCGGAACCCCTATTTGTTTATTTTTCTAAATACATTCAAATATGTATCCGCTCATGAG
ACAATAACCCTGATAAATGCTTCAATAATATTGAAAAAGGAAGAGTATGAGTATTCAACATTTCCGTGTC
GCCCTTATTCCCTTTTTTGCGGCATTTTGCCTTCCTGTTTTTGCTCACCCAGAAACGCTGGTGAAAGTAA
AAGATGCTGAAGATCAGTTGGGTGCACGAGTGGGTTACATCGAACTGGATCTCAACAGCGGTAAGATCCT
TGAGAGTTTTCGCCCCGAAGAACGTTTTCCAATGATGAGCACTTTTAAAGTTCTGCTATGTGGCGCGGTA
TTATCCCGTATTGACGCCGGGCAAGAGCAACTCGGTCGCCGCATACACTATTCTCAGAATGACTTGGTTG
AGTACTCACCAGTCACAGAAAAGCATCTTACGGATGGCATGACAGTAAGAGAATTATGCAGTGCTGCCAT
AACCATGAGTGATAACACTGCGGCCAACTTACTTCTGACAACGATCGGAGGACCGAAGGAGCTAACCGCT
TTTTTGCACAACATGGGGGATCATGTAACTCGCCTTGATCGTTGGGAACCGGAGCTGAATGAAGCCATAC
CAAACGACGAGCGTGACACCACGATGCCTGTAGCAATGGCAACAACGTTGCGCAAACTATTAACTGGCGA
ACTACTTACTCTAGCTTCCCGGCAACAATTAATAGACTGGATGGAGGCGGATAAAGTTGCAGGACCACTT
CTGCGCTCGGCCCTTCCGGCTGGCTGGTTTATTGCTGATAAATCTGGAGCCGGTGAGCGTGGGTCTCGCG
GTATCATTGCAGCACTGGGGCCAGATGGTAAGCCCTCCCGTATCGTAGTTATCTACACGACGGGGAGTCA
GGCAACTATGGATGAACGAAATAGACAGATCGCTGAGATAGGTGCCTCACTGATTAAGCATTGGTAACTG
TCAGACCAAGTTTACTCATATATACTTTAGATTGATTTAAAACTTCATTTTTAATTTAAAAGGATCTAGG
TGAAGATCCTTTTTGATAATCTCATGACCAAAATCCCTTAACGTGAGTTTTCGTTCCACTGAGCGTCAGA
CCCCGTAGAAAAGATCAAAGGATCTTCTTGAGATCCTTTTTTTCTGCGCGTAATCTGCTGCTTGCAAACA
AAAAAACCACCGCTACCAGCGGTGGTTTGTTTGCCGGATCAAGAGCTACCAACTCTTTTTCCGAAGGTAA
CTGGCTTCAGCAGAGCGCAGATACCAAATACTGTTCTTCTAGTGTAGCCGTAGTTAGGCCACCACTTCAA
GAACTCTGTAGCACCGCCTACATACCTCGCTCTGCTAATCCTGTTACCAGTGGCTGCTGCCAGTGGCGAT
AAGTCGTGTCTTACCGGGTTGGACTCAAGACGATAGTTACCGGATAAGGCGCAGCGGTCGGGCTGAACGG
GGGGTTCGTGCACACAGCCCAGCTTGGAGCGAACGACCTACACCGAACTGAGATACCTACAGCGTGAGCT
ATGAGAAAGCGCCACGCTTCCCGAAGGGAGAAAGGCGGACAGGTATCCGGTAAGCGGCAGGGTCGGAACA
GGAGAGCGCACGAGGGAGCTTCCAGGGGGAAACGCCTGGTATCTTTATAGTCCTGTCGGGTTTCGCCACC
TCTGACTTGAGCGTCGATTTTTGTGATGCTCGTCAGGGGGGCGGAGCCTATGGAAAAACGCCAGCAACGC
GGCCTTTTTACGGTTCCTGGCCTTTTGCTGGCCTTTTGCTCACATGTTCTTTCCTGCGTTATCCCCTGAT
TCTGTGGATAACCGTATTACCGCCTTTGAGTGAGCTGATACCGCTCGCCGCAGCCGAACGACCGAGCGCA
GCGAGTCAGTGAGCGAGGAAGCGGAAGAGCGCCCAATACGCAAACCGCCTCTCCCCGCGCGTTGGCCGAT
TCATTAATGCAGCTGGCACGACAGGTTTCCCGACTGGAAAGCGGGCAGTGAGCGCAACGCAATTAATGTG
AGTTAGCTCACTCATTAGGCACCCCAGGCTTTACACTTTATGCTTCCGGCTCGTATGTTGTGTGGAATTG
TGAGCGGATAACAATTTCACACAGGAAACAGCTATGACCATGATTACGCCAAGCGCGCAATTAACCCTCA
CTAAAGGGAACAAAAGCTGGAGCTGCAAGCTTAATGTAGTCTTATGCAATACTCTTGTAGTCTTGCAACA
TGGTAACGATGAGTTAGCAACATGCCTTACAAGGAGAGAAAAAGCACCGTGCATGCCGATTGGTGGAAGT
AAGGTGGTACGATCGTGCCTTATTAGGAAGGCAACAGACGGGTCTGACATGGATTGGACGAACCACTGAA
TTGCCGCATTGCAGAGATATTGTATTTAAGTGCCTAGCTCGATACATAAACGGGTCTCTCTGGTTAGACC
AGATCTGAGCCTGGGAGCTCTCTGGCTAACTAGGGAACCCACTGCTTAAGCCTCAATAAAGCTTGCCTTG
AGTGCTTCAAGTAGTGTGTGCCCGTCTGTTGTGTGACTCTGGTAACTAGAGATCCCTCAGACCCTTTTAG
TCAGTGTGGAAAATCTCTAGCAGTGGCGCCCGAACAGGGACTTGAAAGCGAAAGGGAAACCAGAGGAGCT
CTCTCGACGCAGGACTCGGCTTGCTGAAGCGCGCACGGCAAGAGGCGAGGGGCGGCGACTGGTGAGTACG
CCAAAAATTTTGACTAGCGGAGGCTAGAAGGAGAGAGATGGGTGCGAGAGCGTCAGTATTAAGCGGGGGA
GAATTAGATCGCGATGGGAAAAAATTCGGTTAAGGCCAGGGGGAAAGAAAAAATATAAATTAAAACATAT
AGTATGGGCAAGCAGGGAGCTAGAACGATTCGCAGTTAATCCTGGCCTGTTAGAAACATCAGAAGGCTGT
AGACAAATACTGGGACAGCTACAACCATCCCTTCAGACAGGATCAGAAGAACTTAGATCATTATATAATA
CAGTAGCAACCCTCTATTGTGTGCATCAAAGGATAGAGATAAAAGACACCAAGGAAGCTTTAGACAAGAT
AGAGGAAGAGCAAAACAAAAGTAAGACCACCGCACAGCAAGCGGCCGCTGATCTTCAGACCTGGAGGAGG
AGATATGAGGGACAATTGGAGAAGTGAATTATATAAATATAAAGTAGTAAAAATTGAACCATTAGGAGTA
GCACCCACCAAGGCAAAGAGAAGAGTGGTGCAGAGAGAAAAAAGAGCAGTGGGAATAGGAGCTTTGTTCC
TTGGGTTCTTGGGAGCAGCAGGAAGCACTATGGGCGCAGCGTCAATGACGCTGACGGTACAGGCCAGACA
ATTATTGTCTGGTATAGTGCAGCAGCAGAACAATTTGCTGAGGGCTATTGAGGCGCAACAGCATCTGTTG
CAACTCACAGTCTGGGGCATCAAGCAGCTCCAGGCAAGAATCCTGGCTGTGGAAAGATACCTAAAGGATC
AACAGCTCCTGGGGATTTGGGGTTGCTCTGGAAAACTCATTTGCACCACTGCTGTGCCTTGGAATGCTAG
TTGGAGTAATAAATCTCTGGAACAGATTTGGAATCACACGACCTGGATGGAGTGGGACAGAGAAATTAAC
AATTACACAAGCTTAATACACTCCTTAATTGAAGAATCGCAAAACCAGCAAGAAAAGAATGAACAAGAAT
TATTGGAATTAGATAAATGGGCAAGTTTGTGGAATTGGTTTAACATAACAAATTGGCTGTGGTATATAAA
ATTATTCATAATGATAGTAGGAGGCTTGGTAGGTTTAAGAATAGTTTTTGCTGTACTTTCTATAGTGAAT
AGAGTTAGGCAGGGATATTCACCATTATCGTTTCAGACCCACCTCCCAACCCCGAGGGGACCCAGAGAGG
GCCTATTTCCCATGATTCCTTCATATTTGCATATACGATACAAGGCTGTTAGAGAGATAATTAGAATTAA
TTTGACTGTAAACACAAAGATATTAGTACAAAATACGTGACGTAGAAAGTAATAATTTCTTGGGTAGTTT
GCAGTTTTAAAATTATGTTTTAAAATGGACTATCATATGCTTACCGTAACTTGAAAGTATTTCGATTTCT
TGGCTTTATATATCTTGTGGAAAGGACGAAACACCGGAGGTATCAGATGCACTGGGGTTTTAGAGCTAGA
AATAGCAAGTTAAAATAAGGCTAGTCCGTTATCAACTTGAAAAAGTGGCACCGAGTCGGTGCTTTTTTAA
GCTTGGCGTAACTAGATCTTGAGACAAATGGCAGTATTCATCCACAATTTTAAAAGAAAAGGGGGGATTG
GGGGGTACAGTGCAGGGGAAAGAATAGTAGACATAATAGCAACAGACATACAAACTAAAGAATTACAAAA
ACAAATTACAAAAATTCAAAATTTTCGGGTTTATTACAGGGACAGCAGAGATCCACTTTGGCGCCGGCTC
GAGGGGG
Features (pLannotate 1.2.2; 29 found; start..end, strand, type, name):
     14..80      +  CDS            small t antigen (fragment): SV40 (simian virus 40) small t antigen
    106..317     +  promoter       EF-1α core promoter: core promoter for human elongation factor EF-1α
    318..1256    +  intron         EF-1α intron A: intron upstream of the start codon of human EF-1α
   1278..1877    +  CDS            PuroR (fragment): puromycin N-acetyltransferase; pac from Streptomyces; confers resistance to puromycin
   1893..2481    +  misc_feature   WPRE: woodchuck hepatitis virus posttranscriptional regulatory element
   2532..2551    +  misc_feature   cPPT/CTS (fragment): central polypurine tract and central termination sequence of HIV-1
   2553..2786    +  LTR            3' LTR (ΔU3): self-inactivating 3' long terminal repeat (LTR) from HIV-1
   2864..2985    +  polyA_signal   SV40 poly(A) signal: SV40 polyadenylation signal
   3025..3160    +  rep_origin     SV40 ori: SV40 origin of replication
   3181..3199    -  promoter       T7 promoter: promoter for bacteriophage T7 RNA polymerase
   3207..3362    +  CDS            lacZα (fragment): LacZα fragment of β-galactosidase; lacZ fragment
   3367..3795    +  rep_origin     f1 ori (sequence partly withheld): f1 bacteriophage origin of replication; arrow indicates direction of (+) strand synthesis
   3848..3952    +  promoter       AmpR promoter: bla
   3953..4813    +  CDS            AmpR: β-lactamase; bla; confers resistance to ampicillin, carbenicillin, and related antibiotics
   4984..5572    +  rep_origin     ori: high-copy-number ColE1/pMB1/pBR322/pUC origin of replication
   5755..5847    +  CDS            lacI (fragment): lac repressor; lacI; The lac repressor binds to the lac operator to inhibit transcription in E. coli. This inhibition can be relieved by adding lactose or isopropyl-β-D-thiogalactopyranoside (IPTG).
   5860..5881    +  protein_bind   CAP binding site: CAP binding activates transcription in the presence of cAMP. E. coli catabolite activator protein
   5896..5926    +  promoter       lac promoter: promoter for the E. coli lac operon
   5934..5950    +  protein_bind   lac operator: The lac repressor binds to the lac operator to inhibit transcription in E. coli. This inhibition can be relieved by adding lactose or isopropyl-β-D-thiogalactopyranoside (IPTG). lac repressor encoded by lacI
   5995..6013    +  promoter       T3 promoter: promoter for bacteriophage T3 RNA polymerase
   6041..6267    +  promoter       RSV promoter: Rous sarcoma virus enhancer/promoter
   6268..6448    +  LTR            5' LTR (truncated): truncated 5' long terminal repeat (LTR) from HIV-1
   6495..6620    +  misc_feature   HIV-1 Ψ: packaging signal of human immunodeficiency virus type 1
   6604..6967    +  CDS            HIV-1 gag (fragment): gag protein from human immunodeficiency virus 1; gag
   7113..7346    +  misc_feature   RRE: The Rev response element (RRE) of HIV-1 allows for Rev-dependent mRNA export from the nucleus to the cytoplasm.
   7723..7749    +  CDS            Rev (fragment): human immunodeficiency virus 1 (HIV-1) Rev protein; rev; enhances nuclear export of unspliced and incompletely spliced viral mRNAs
   7753..7993    +  promoter       U6 promoter: RNA polymerase III promoter for human U6 snRNA
   8023..8098    +  misc_RNA       gRNA scaffold: guide RNA scaffold for the Streptococcus pyogenes CRISPR/Cas9 system
   8154..8271    +  misc_feature   cPPT/CTS: central polypurine tract and central termination sequence of HIV-1
