[The description below was written by a language model from this plasmid's Addgene catalogue record and pLannotate feature annotations shown in this document.]
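Description:
CIB4 gRNA (BRDN0001147449) is a third-generation lentiviral guide RNA plasmid built on the lentiGuide-Puro backbone and designed to direct Streptococcus pyogenes Cas9 to the human CIB4 gene (also known as KIP4). It is propagated in E. coli as a high-copy plasmid through a ColE1/pUC-type origin with ampicillin selection from the β-lactamase gene. The backbone also carries an f1 origin, an SV40 origin and remnants of a lac/T7/T3 cloning region that play no role in the payload.

The lentiviral transfer cassette begins with an RSV promoter fused to a truncated HIV-1 5' LTR, which makes genomic RNA production Tat-independent. This is followed by the Ψ packaging signal with a partial gag sequence and the Rev response element for nuclear export of the unspliced genome. Downstream, a human U6 RNA polymerase III promoter drives the CIB4-targeting spacer joined to the SpCas9 gRNA scaffold, and a cPPT/CTS element aids nuclear import of the viral DNA. A separate EF-1α core promoter with its intron A expresses puromycin N-acetyltransferase, allowing selection of transduced mammalian cells, and a WPRE enhances transcript expression. The cassette ends in a self-inactivating ΔU3 3' LTR followed by an SV40 polyadenylation signal.

The plasmid does not encode Cas9, so it is meant to be used with a separate Cas9 vector or in cells that already express Cas9, typically for knockout of CIB4. The guide belongs to a human kinome gRNA collection designed with optimized rules for on-target activity and reduced off-target effects. The cloning method is not recorded.
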