Addgene plasmid #75862: CIB4 gRNA (BRDN0001147449)
Purpose: 3rd generation lentiviral gRNA plasmid targeting human CIB4
Depositing lab: John Doench & David Root. Depositing organization: Broad Institute. Publication: Optimized sgRNA design to maximize activity and minimize off-target effects of CRISPR-Cas9. Doench JG, Fusi N, Sullender M, Hegde M, Vaimberg EW, Donovan KF, Smith I, Tothova Z, Wilen C, Orchard R, Virgin HW, Listgarten J, Root DE. Nat Biotechnol. 2016 Jan 18. doi: 10.1038/nbt.3437. PubMed 26780180.
Backbone
  Vector backbone: lentiGuide-Puro
  Backbone manufacturer: Zhang Lab (Addgene plasmid # 52963)
  Vector type: Mammalian Expression, Lentiviral, CRISPR
  Selectable markers: Puromycin
Growth in bacteria
  Bacterial resistance: Ampicillin, 100 μg/mL
  Growth temperature: 37°C
  Growth strain: DH5alpha
  Copy number: High Copy
Gene/Insert
  Gene/Insert name: CIB4 (alt names: CIB4; NM_001029881.1)
  gRNA/shRNA sequence: GAGGTATCAGATGCACTGGG
  Species: H. sapiens (human)
  Entrez Gene: CIB4 (a.k.a. KIP4)
  Promoter: hU6
  Cloning method: Unknown
  Sequencing primers: 5′ U6-F; 3′ pS2-R
Terms and licenses: Academic/Nonprofit Terms; Industry Terms: Not Available to Industry
Depositor comments: The gRNA was designed to target the following Genbank reference sequence(s): NM_001029881.1. Note that this plasmid does NOT contain Cas9. It should be used in conjunction with lentiCas9-Blast (Addgene #52962) or otherwise with cell lines already expressing Cas9. Browse the full kinome gRNA library at http://www.addgene.org/pooled-library/broadgpp-human-kinome/ or visit http://www.broadinstitute.org/rnai/public/ for detailed protocols and information.
How to cite: CIB4 gRNA (BRDN0001147449) was a gift from John Doench & David Root (Addgene plasmid # 75862 ; http://n2t.net/addgene:75862 ; RRID:Addgene_75862)
