>Addgene plasmid #75862 | CIB4 gRNA (BRDN0001147449) | depositor partial sequence | sequence record 143322 | Target Sequence
GAGGTATCAGATGCACTGGG
