>Addgene plasmid #75862 | CIB4 gRNA (BRDN0001147449) | addgene partial sequence | sequence record 184713 | hU6-F
CGTAGAAAGTAATAATTTCTTGGGTAGTTTGCAGTTTTAAAATTATGTTTTAAAATGGACTATCATATGC
TTACCGTAACTTGAAAGTATTTCGATTTCTTGGCTTTATATATCTTGTGGAAAGGACGAAACACCGGAGG
TATCAGATGCACTGGGGTTTTAGAGCTAGAAATAGCAAGTTAAAATAAGGCTAGTCCGTTATCAACTTGA
AAAAGTGGCACCGAGTCGGTGCTTTTTTAAGCTTGGCGTAACTAGATCTTGAGACAAATGGCAGTATTCA
TCCACAATTTTAAAAGAAAAGGGGGGATTGGGGGGTACAGTGCAGGGGAAAGAATAGTAGACATAATAGC
AACAGACATACAAACTAAAGAATTACAAAAACAAATTACAAAAATTCAAAATTTTCGGGTTTATTACAGG
GACAGCAGAGATCCACTTTGGCGCCGGCTCGAGGGGGCCCGGGTGCAAAGATGGATAAAGTTTTAAACAG
AGAGGAATCTTTGCAGCTAATGGACCTTCTAGGTCTTGAAAGGAGTGGGAATTGGCTCCGGTGCCCGTCA
GTGGGCAGAG
